Addgene plasmid #202908: Salsa-BC67-P1F7
Purpose: Expression of barcoded reporter plasmid for PRESTO-Salsa; EGFP/BC67
Depositing lab: Noah Palm. Depositing organization: Yale University. Publication: Highly multiplexed bioactivity screening reveals human and microbiota metabolome-GPCRome interactions. Chen H, Rosen CE, Gonzalez-Hernandez JA, Song D, Potempa J, Ring AM, Palm NW. Cell. 2023 Jul 6;186(14):3095-3110.e19. doi: 10.1016/j.cell.2023.05.024. Epub 2023 Jun 14. PubMed 37321219.
Backbone
  Vector backbone: pCER206
  Vector type: Mammalian Expression
Growth in bacteria
  Bacterial resistance: Ampicillin, 100 μg/mL
  Growth temperature: 37°C
  Growth strain: DH5alpha
  Copy number: High Copy
Gene/Insert
  Gene/Insert name: EGFP/BC67
  Species: Synthetic
  Insert size (bp): 730
  Promoter: Tet Response Element (TRE)
  Cloning method: Restriction Enzyme; 5′ cloning site BsrGI (not destroyed); 3′ cloning site HindIII (not destroyed)
  Sequencing primers: 5′ Custom primer (GAAGCGCGATCACATGG)
Terms and licenses: Academic/Nonprofit Terms; Industry Terms: Not Available to Industry
How to cite: Salsa-BC67-P1F7 was a gift from Noah Palm (Addgene plasmid # 202908 ; http://n2t.net/addgene:202908 ; RRID:Addgene_202908)
