[The description below was written by a language model from this plasmid's Addgene catalogue record and pLannotate feature annotations shown in this document.]
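Description:
Salsa-BC67-P1F7 is a 5.1 kb mammalian expression plasmid built on the pCER206 backbone. It serves as one member of a set of barcoded reporter plasmids for PRESTO-Salsa, a highly multiplexed screening platform for G protein-coupled receptor activity. It is propagated in E. coli as a high-copy plasmid through a ColE1/pUC-type origin and is selected with ampicillin via the β-lactamase gene under its native bla promoter. No mammalian selection marker is annotated, which is consistent with transient transfection, although the record does not state this.

The payload is a synthetic insert of about 730 bp, EGFP/BC67, cloned between BsrGI and HindIII sites and driven by a tetracycline response element. The feature table shows a central block of tetO repeats flanked by minimal promoter elements pointing in opposite directions, an arrangement that resembles a bidirectional Tet-responsive promoter. On one side, a TRE3G-type promoter fragment precedes the mammalian codon-optimized EGFP coding sequence, with an SV40 polyadenylation signal annotated downstream, though on the opposite strand. On the other side, a minimal CMV promoter faces an MCS fragment, a rabbit β-globin intron, a short β-globin exon fragment and the β-globin poly(A) signal, with no coding insert annotated in that arm. The barcode (BC67) is not annotated separately; judging from the cloning sites and the insert name, it probably lies at or just after the 3′ end of EGFP, so that it would be carried in the reporter transcript.

A tetracycline-controlled transactivator supplied in trans would switch on transcription of the barcoded EGFP message, and the barcode would allow the readout from this plasmid to be distinguished from others in a pooled assay. Small lacI, SV40 large T and aminoglycoside phosphotransferase fragments appear to be backbone remnants.
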