Features (pLannotate 1.2.2; 17 found; start..end, strand, type, name):
      2..55      +  CDS            lacI (fragment): lac repressor; lacI; The lac repressor binds to the lac operator to inhibit transcription in E. coli. This inhibition can be relieved by adding lactose or isopropyl-β-D-thiogalactopyranoside (IPTG).
    388..443     -  polyA_signal   β-globin poly(A) signal: rabbit β-globin polyadenylation signal (Gil and Proudfoot, 1987)
    518..640     -  CDS            HBB: HBB_COLGU - Experimental evidence at transcript level: Swiss-Prot protein existence level 2. Involved in oxygen transport from the lung to the various peripheral tissues. From Colobus guereza (Mantled guereza) (Eastern black-and-white colobus monkey).
    644..1216    -  intron         β-globin intron: intron from rabbit β-globin gene
   1312..1343    -  misc_feature   MCS (fragment): pUC18/19 multiple cloning site
   1437..1475    -  promoter       minimal CMV promoter: human cytomegalovirus (CMV) immediate early promoter
   1493..1708    -  protein_bind   tetracycline response element (fragment): contains seven copies of the tetracycline operator tetO tetracycline repressor TetR
   1708..1753    +  promoter       TRE3GV promoter (fragment): 3rd-generation Tet-responsive promoter that can be activated by binding of Tet-On® 3G, optimized for retroviral and lentiviral vectors
   1829..1856    +  misc_feature   MCS (fragment): pBluescript multiple cloning site
   1861..2580    +  CDS            EGFP: the original enhanced GFP (Yang et al., 1996) mammalian codon-optimized
   2591..2613    +  misc_feature   MCS (fragment): pBluescript multiple cloning site
   2627..2761    -  polyA_signal   SV40 poly(A) signal: SV40 polyadenylation signal
   2784..2867    -  CDS            large T antigen (fragment): large T antigen from SV40 (simian virus 40)
   2861..3091    -  CDS            str (fragment): STR_KLEPN - Protein inferred from homology: Swiss-Prot protein existence level 3. The aminoglycoside phosphotransferases achieve inactivation of their antibiotic substrates by phosphorylation. From Klebsiella pneumoniae.
   3210..3314    +  promoter       AmpR promoter: bla
   3315..4175    +  CDS            AmpR: β-lactamase; bla; confers resistance to ampicillin, carbenicillin, and related antibiotics
   4346..4934    +  rep_origin     ori: high-copy-number ColE1/pMB1/pBR322/pUC origin of replication
>Addgene plasmid #202908 | Salsa-BC67-P1F7 | addgene full sequence | sequence record 413450 | Addgene NGS Result
AGCGCCCAATACGCAAACCGCCTCTCCCCGCGCGTTGGCCGATTCATTAATGCAGTCGAGGGATCTCCAT
AAGAGAAGAGGGACAGCTATGACTGGGAGTAGTCAGGAGAGGAGGAAAAATCTGGCTAGTAAAACATGTA
AGGAAAATTTTAGGGATGTTAAAGAAAAAAATAACACAAAACAAAATATAAAAAAAATCTAACCTCAAGT
CAAGGCTTTTCTATGGAATAAGGAATGGACAGCAGGGGGCTGTTTCATATACTGATGACCTCTTTATAGC
CAACCTTTGTTCATGGCAGCCAGCATATGGGCATATGTTGCCAAACTCTAAACCAAATACTCATTCTGAT
GTTTTAAATGATTTGCCCTCCCATATGTCCTTCCGAGTGAGAGACACAAAAAATTCCAACACACTATTGC
AATGAAAATAAATTTCCTTTATTAGCCAGAAGTCAGATGCTCAAGGGGCTTCATGATGTCCCCATAATTT
TTGGCAGAGGGAAAAAGATCGATCTCAGTGGTATTTGTGAGCCAGGGCATTGGCCACACCAGCCACCACC
TTCTGATAGGCAGCCTGCACCTGAGGAGTGAATTCTTTGCCAAAATGATGAGACAGCACAACAACCAGCA
CGTTGCCCAGGAGCTGTAGGAAAGAGAAGAAGGCATGAACATGGTTAGCAGAGGGGCCCGGTTTGGACTC
AGAGTATTTTATCCTCATCTCAAACAGTGTATATCATTGTAACCATAAAGAGAAAGGCAGGATGATGACC
AGGGTGTAGTTGTTTCTACCAATAAGAATATTTCCACGCCAGCCAGAATTTATATGCAGAAATATTCTAC
CTTATCATTTAATTATAACAATTGTTCTCTAAAACTGTGCTGAAGTACAATATAATATACCCTGATTGCC
TTGAAAAAAAAGTGATTAGAGAAAGTACTTACAATCTGACAAATAAACAAAAGTGAATTTAAAAATTCGT
TACAAATGCAAGCTAAAGTTTAACGAAAAAGTTACAGAAAATGAAAAGAAAATAAGAGGAGACAATGGTT
GTCAACAGAGTAGAAAGTGAAAGAAACAAAATTATCATGAGGGTCCATGGTGATACAAGGGACATCTTCC
CATTCTAAACAACACCCTGAAAACTTTGCCCCCTCCATATAACATGAATTTTACAATAGCGAAAAAGAAA
GAACAATCAAGGGTCCCCAAACTCACCCTGAAGTTCTCAGCTCTAGAGATATCGTCGAGGCCGCGCTAGC
GTTTAAACTGTCGACCTTAATTAAGAGATCTGCTCGAGGCGCGTCAGCTGACTAGAGGATCCCCGGGTAC
CGAGCTCGAATTCGGGGCCGCGGAGGCTGGATCGGTCCCGGTGTCTTCTATGGAGGTCAAAACAGCGTGG
ATGGCGTCTCCAGGCGATCTGACGGTTCACTAAACGAGCTCTGCTTATATAGGCCTCCCACCGTACACGC
CTACCTCGACCCGGGTACCGAGCTCGACTTTCACTTTTCTCTATCACTGATAGGGAGTGGTAAACTCGAC
TTTCACTTTTCTCTATCACTGATAGGGAGTGGTAAACTCGACTTTCACTTTTCTCTATCACTGATAGGGA
GTGGTAAACTCGACTTTCACTTTTCTCTATCACTGATAGGGAGTGGTAAACTCGACTTTCACTTTTCTCT
ATCACTGATAGGGAGTGGTAAACTCGACCTATATAAGCAGAGCTCGTTTAGTGAACCGTCAGATCGCCTG
GAGACGCCATCCACGCTGTTTTGACCTCCATAGAAGACACCGGGACCGATCCAGCCTCCGCGGCCCCGAA
TTCCTGCAGCGGCCGCTCTAGAACTAGTGGATCCCCGCGGATGGTGAGCAAGGGCGAGGAGCTGTTCACC
GGGGTGGTGCCCATCCTGGTCGAGCTGGACGGCGACGTAAACGGCCACAAGTTCAGCGTGTCCGGCGAGG
GCGAGGGCGATGCCACCTACGGCAAGCTGACCCTGAAGTTCATCTGCACCACCGGCAAGCTGCCCGTGCC
CTGGCCCACCCTCGTGACCACCCTGACCTACGGCGTGCAGTGCTTCAGCCGCTACCCCGACCACATGAAG
CAGCACGACTTCTTCAAGTCCGCCATGCCCGAAGGCTACGTCCAGGAGCGCACCATCTTCTTCAAGGACG
ACGGCAACTACAAGACCCGCGCCGAGGTGAAGTTCGAGGGCGACACCCTGGTGAACCGCATCGAGCTGAA
GGGCATCGACTTCAAGGAGGACGGCAACATCCTGGGGCACAAGCTGGAGTACAACTACAACAGCCACAAC
GTCTATATCATGGCCGACAAGCAGAAGAACGGCATCAAGGTGAACTTCAAGATCCGCCACAACATCGAGG
ACGGCAGCGTGCAGCTCGCCGACCACTACCAGCAGAACACCCCCATCGGCGACGGCCCCGTGCTGCTGCC
CGACAACCACTACCTGAGCACCCAGTCCGCCCTGAGCAAAGACCCCAACGAGAAGCGCGATCACATGGTC
CTGCTGGAGTTCGTGACCGCCGCCGGGATCACTCTCGGCATGGACGAGCTGTACAAGTAATACTATCCCA
GAATTCGATATCAAGCTTGTCGACCTAGTTCTAGAGGATCCAGACATGATAAGATACATTGATGAGTTTG
GACAAACCACAACTAGAATGCAGTGAAAAAAATGCTTTATTTGTGAAATTTGTGATGCTATTGCTTTATT
TGTAACCATTATAAGCTGCAATAAACAAGTTAACAACAACAATTGCATTCATTTTATGTTTCAGGTTCAG
GGGGAGGTGTGGGAGGTTTTTTAAAGCAAGTAAAACCTCTACAAATGTGGTATGGCTGATTATGATCCTG
CAAGCCTCGTCGTCCTGGCCGGACCACGCTATCTGTGCAAGGTCCCCGGCCCCGGACGCGCGCTCCATGA
GCAGAGCGCCCGCCGCCGAGGCGAAGACTCGGGCGGCGCCCTGCCCGTCCCACCAGGTCAACAGGCGGTA
ACCGGCCTCTTCATCGGGAATGCGCGCGACCTTCAGCATCGCCGGCATGTCCCCCTGGCGGACGGGAAGT
ATCCAGCTCGACCAAGCTGGCCGCGTCGAGTGAAGACGAAAGGGCCTCGTGATACGCCTATTTTTATAGG
TTAATGTCATGATAATAATGGTTTCTTAGACGTCAGGTGGCACTTTTCGGGGAAATGTGCGCGGAACCCC
TATTTGTTTATTTTTCTAAATACATTCAAATATGTATCCGCTCATGAGACAATAACCCTGATAAATGCTT
CAATAATATTGAAAAAGGAAGAGTATGAGTATTCAACATTTCCGTGTCGCCCTTATTCCCTTTTTTGCGG
CATTTTGCCTTCCTGTTTTTGCTCACCCAGAAACGCTGGTGAAAGTAAAAGATGCTGAAGATCAGTTGGG
TGCACGAGTGGGTTACATCGAACTGGATCTCAACAGCGGTAAGATCCTTGAGAGTTTTCGCCCCGAAGAA
CGTTTTCCAATGATGAGCACTTTTAAAGTTCTGCTATGTGGCGCGGTATTATCCCGTGTTGACGCCGGGC
AAGAGCAACTCGGTCGCCGCATACACTATTCTCAGAATGACTTGGTTGAGTACTCACCAGTCACAGAAAA
GCATCTTACGGATGGCATGACAGTAAGAGAATTATGCAGTGCTGCCATAACCATGAGTGATAACACTGCG
GCCAACTTACTTCTGACAACGATCGGAGGACCGAAGGAGCTAACCGCTTTTTTGCACAACATGGGGGATC
ATGTAACTCGCCTTGATCGTTGGGAACCGGAGCTGAATGAAGCCATACCAAACGACGAGCGTGACACCAC
GATGCCTGTAGCAATGGCAACAACGTTGCGCAAACTATTAACTGGCGAACTACTTACTCTAGCTTCCCGG
CAACAATTAATAGACTGGATGGAGGCGGATAAAGTTGCAGGACCACTTCTGCGCTCGGCCCTTCCGGCTG
GCTGGTTTATTGCTGATAAATCTGGAGCCGGTGAGCGTGGGTCTCGCGGTATCATTGCAGCACTGGGGCC
AGATGGTAAGCCCTCCCGTATCGTAGTTATCTACACGACGGGGAGTCAGGCAACTATGGATGAACGAAAT
AGACAGATCGCTGAGATAGGTGCCTCACTGATTAAGCATTGGTAACTGTCAGACCAAGTTTACTCATATA
TACTTTAGATTGATTTAAAACTTCATTTTTAATTTAAAAGGATCTAGGTGAAGATCCTTTTTGATAATCT
CATGACCAAAATCCCTTAACGTGAGTTTTCGTTCCACTGAGCGTCAGACCCCGTAGAAAAGATCAAAGGA
TCTTCTTGAGATCCTTTTTTTCTGCGCGTAATCTGCTGCTTGCAAACAAAAAAACCACCGCTACCAGCGG
TGGTTTGTTTGCCGGATCAAGAGCTACCAACTCTTTTTCCGAAGGTAACTGGCTTCAGCAGAGCGCAGAT
ACCAAATACTGTTCTTCTAGTGTAGCCGTAGTTAGGCCACCACTTCAAGAACTCTGTAGCACCGCCTACA
TACCTCGCTCTGCTAATCCTGTTACCAGTGGCTGCTGCCAGTGGCGATAAGTCGTGTCTTACCGGGTTGG
ACTCAAGACGATAGTTACCGGATAAGGCGCAGCGGTCGGGCTGAACGGGGGGTTCGTGCACACAGCCCAG
CTTGGAGCGAACGACCTACACCGAACTGAGATACCTACAGCGTGAGCTATGAGAAAGCGCCACGCTTCCC
GAAGGGAGAAAGGCGGACAGGTATCCGGTAAGCGGCAGGGTCGGAACAGGAGAGCGCACGAGGGAGCTTC
CAGGGGGAAACGCCTGGTATCTTTATAGTCCTGTCGGGTTTCGCCACCTCTGACTTGAGCGTCGATTTTT
GTGATGCTCGTCAGGGGGGCGGAGCCTATGGAAAAACGCCAGCAACGCGGCCTTTTTACGGTTCCTGGCC
TTTTGCTGGCCTTTTGCTCACATGTTCTTTCCTGCGTTATCCCCTGATTCTGTGGATAACCGTATTACCG
CCTTTGAGTGAGCTGATACCGCTCGCCGCAGCCGAACGACCGAGCGCAGCGAGTCAGTGAGCGAGGAAGC
GGAAG
