>Addgene plasmid #202908 | Salsa-BC67-P1F7 | depositor partial sequence | sequence record 393781 | BC67
TACTATCCCA
